>Addgene plasmid #217213 | pCMV-MarsTigger1c | addgene full sequence | sequence record 444790 | Addgene NGS Result
GACATTGATTATTGACTAGTTATTAATAGTAATCAATTACGGGGTCATTAGTTCATAGCCCATATATGGA
GTTCCGCGTTACATAACTTACGGTAAATGGCCCGCCTGGCTGACCGCCCAACGACCCCCGCCCATTGACG
TCAATAATGACGTATGTTCCCATAGTAACGCCAATAGGGACTTTCCATTGACGTCAATGGGTGGAGTATT
TACGGTAAACTGCCCACTTGGCAGTACATCAAGTGTATCATATGCCAAGTACGCCCCCTATTGACGTCAA
TGACGGTAAATGGCCCGCCTGGCATTATGCCCAGTACATGACCTTATGGGACTTTCCTACTTGGCAGTAC
ATCTACGTATTAGTCATCGCTATTACCATGGTGATGCGGTTTTGGCAGTACATCAATGGGCGTGGATAGC
GGTTTGACTCACGGGGATTTCCAAGTCTCCACCCCATTGACGTCAATGGGAGTTTGTTTTGGCACCAAAA
TCAACGGGACTTTCCAAAATGTCGTAACAACTCCGCCCCATTGACGCAAATGGGCGGTAGGCGTGTACGG
TGGGAGGTCTATATAAGCAGAGCTCTCTGGCTAACTAGAGAACCCACTGCTTACTGGCTTATCGAAATTA
ATACGACTCACTATAGGGAGACCCAAGCTTGGTACCGAGCTCGGATCCACTAGTAACGGCCGCCAGTGTG
CTGGAATTCGCCGCCACCATGCCGTCAGTGTTCACCGCGATTAGCCATGTGACCAGCCGTGGTGATCTGG
CGGTTATATTTGCCAGCCGCGTTAGCCGTATACTGTGTCGCCTGAACGCGATTAACAGCATTAAAATCAT
GGGCCCGAAACGTAGCGTTCCTAGCGGTTCAGAAAGCGCGCCTAAGAAACAGCGCAAAGTGATGAACCTG
AAAGAGAAGGTGGAACTGCTGGACATGCTGCACAGCGGTAAAACCGCAGCGGCAGTTGGTCGTCATTATG
GTGTGAACGAGAGCACCGTGCGCCATATCAAGAAAAAGGAGAAGGAAATCCGCGAAGCCGTTGCAGCGGC
AACCCCTACCACAGCAAAGCATCTGCATAAACCGCGCGATCCTCATCTGAGCCGTGTTGAAAGCGCCACC
TTCTTCTGGGTGCAGGATTGCTACAAAAAGGGCATCCCGGTGGACTCAGGTATTATCCGCGAGAAGGCGA
AGAGCCTGTATGATAGCCTGAAAGAGAACGAAGGCGAAGGCAGCACCCCTATGGATTTTCAGGCGAGCAA
AGGCTGGTTTGAGATCCTGCTGAAGCGCTTTAGCCTGCGCAACGTGAAAGTGACCGGTGAAGCGGCAAGC
GCGGATCAAGAAGCAGCGCGCGAGTTTCCTGAAACCCTGAAGAAACTGATTGAGGAGAAAGGCTATAAGC
CGGAGCAGATTTTTAGCGCGGATGAAACCGCGCTGTACTGGAAAAAGATGCCTCAGCGCACCTATATTAG
CCAGGAAGAAAAACGCGCGCCGGGTTTTAAAGCAGCACGCGATCGTGTGACCTTACTGTTTTGCGCGAGC
GTGGTGGGCTTCATTATTAAGACCGCCCTGATTTATAAAGCGGCCAACCCTCGTGCACTGAAAGGCAAAG
ATAAGTATCAGCTGCCGATCTTCTGGATGTTTAACAAGAAGGCGCGCACCACCAAAGCACTGTTCCTGGA
TTGGTTTCACCAGTGCTTTGTGCCGGAAGTGCGCAAATACCTGGCAAGCAAGGGCCTGCTGTTTAAAGTG
CTGCTGCTGCTGGATAATGCCCCTGGTCATCCTGAGCCGCATGAGTTCCATATCGAGGGCGTGGAAGTGA
TTTACATGCCGACCAACACCACCAGCCTGATTCAGCCTTTAGACCAGGGCGTGATTCGCACCTTCAAAGC
GCATTATACCCGCTACAGCATGGAGCGCATTATTGAAACCATTGAGGAAAACCCGGATAAGGACAAGAAA
TTCTACGCGGATTTCCCTGATCGTGGTGGCGCCATGCCTTTAACTCCGGCGATGTGGAAAGGTTACCTGT
GAGCGGCCGCTCGAGCATGCATCTAGAGGGCCCTATTCTATAGTGTCACCTAAATGCTAGAGCTCGCTGA
TCAGCCTCGACTGTGCCTTCTAGTTGCCAGCCATCTGTTGTTTGCCCCTCCCCCGTGCCTTCCTTGACCC
TGGAAGGTGCCACTCCCACTGTCCTTTCCTAATAAAATGAGGAAATTGCATCGCATTGTCTGAGTAGGTG
TCATTCTATTCTGGGGGGTGGGGTGGGGCAGGACAGCAAGGGGGAGGATTGGGAAGACAATAGCAGGCAT
GCTGGGGATGCGGTGGGCTCTATGGCTTCTGAGGCGGAAAGAACCAGCTGGGGCTCTAGGGGGTATCCCC
[124 nt withheld, positions 2381-2504]
C
[91 nt withheld, positions 2506-2596]
A
[49 nt withheld, positions 2598-2646]
CCTTTGACGTTGGAGTCCACGTTCTTT
[37 nt withheld, positions 2674-2710]
ACCCTATCTCGGTCTATTCTTTTGATTTATAAGGGATTTTGCCGATTTCGGCCTATTGGTTAAAAAATGA
GCTGATTTAACAAAAATTTAACGCGAATTAATTCTGTGGAATGTGTGTCAGTTAGGGTGTGGAAAGTCCC
CAGGCTCCCCAGCAGGCAGAAGTATGCAAAGCATGCATCTCAATTAGTCAGCAACCAGGTGTGGAAAGTC
CCCAGGCTCCCCAGCAGGCAGAAGTATGCAAAGCATGCATCTCAATTAGTCAGCAACCATAGTCCCGCCC
CTAACTCCGCCCATCCCGCCCCTAACTCCGCCCAGTTCCGCCCATTCTCCGCCCCATGGCTGACTAATTT
TTTTTATTTATGCAGAGGCCGAGGCCGCCTCTGCCTCTGAGCTATTCCAGAAGTAGTGAGGAGGCTTTTT
TGGAGGCCTAGGCTTTTGCAAAAAGCTCCCCGAAATGACCGACCAAGCGACGCCCAACCTGCCATCACGA
GATTTCGATTCCACCGCCGCCTTCTATGAAAGGTTGGGCTTCGGAATCGTTTTCCGGGACGCCGGCTGGA
TGATCCTCCAGCGCGGGGATCTCATGCTGGAGTTCTTCGCCCACCCCAACTTGTTTATTGCAGCTTATAA
TGGTTACAAATAAAGCAATAGCATCACAAATTTCACAAATAAAGCATTTTTTTCACTGCATTCTAGTTGT
GGTTTGTCCAAACTCATCAATGTATCTTATCATGTCTGTATACCGTCGACCTCTAGCTAGAGCTTGGCGT
AATCATGGTCATAGCTGTTTCCTGTGTGAAATTGTTATCCGCTCACAATTCCACACAACATACGAGCCGG
AAGCATAAAGTGTAAAGCCTGGGGTGCCTAATGAGTGAGCTAACTCACATTAATTGCGTTGCGCTCACTG
CCCGCTTTCCAGTCGGGAAACCTGTCGTGCCAGCTGCATTAATGAATCGGCCAACGCGCGGGGAGAGGCG
GTTTGCGTATTGGGCGCTCTTCCGCTTCCTCGCTCACTGACTCGCTGCGCTCGGTCGTTCGGCTGCGGCG
AGCGGTATCAGCTCACTCAAAGGCGGTAATACGGTTATCCACAGAATCAGGGGATAACGCAGGAAAGAAC
ATGTGAGCAAAAGGCCAGCAAAAGGCCAGGAACCGTAAAAAGGCCGCGTTGCTGGCGTTTTTCCATAGGC
TCCGCCCCCCTGACGAGCATCACAAAAATCGACGCTCAAGTCAGAGGTGGCGAAACCCGACAGGACTATA
AAGATACCAGGCGTTTCCCCCTGGAAGCTCCCTCGTGCGCTCTCCTGTTCCGACCCTGCCGCTTACCGGA
TACCTGTCCGCCTTTCTCCCTTCGGGAAGCGTGGCGCTTTCTCATAGCTCACGCTGTAGGTATCTCAGTT
CGGTGTAGGTCGTTCGCTCCAAGCTGGGCTGTGTGCACGAACCCCCCGTTCAGCCCGACCGCTGCGCCTT
ATCCGGTAACTATCGTCTTGAGTCCAACCCGGTAAGACACGACTTATCGCCACTGGCAGCAGCCACTGGT
AACAGGATTAGCAGAGCGAGGTATGTAGGCGGTGCTACAGAGTTCTTGAAGTGGTGGCCTAACTACGGCT
ACACTAGAAGAACAGTATTTGGTATCTGCGCTCTGCTGAAGCCAGTTACCTTCGGAAAAAGAGTTGGTAG
CTCTTGATCCGGCAAACAAACCACCGCTGGTAGCGGTGGTTTTTTTGTTTGCAAGCAGCAGATTACGCGC
AGAAAAAAAGGATCTCAAGAAGATCCTTTGATCTTTTCTACGGGGTCTGACGCTCAGTGGAACGAAAACT
CACGTTAAGGGATTTTGGTCATGAGATTATCAAAAAGGATCTTCACCTAGATCCTTTTAAATTAAAAATG
AAGTTTTAAATCAATCTAAAGTATATATGAGTAAACTTGGTCTGACAGTTACCAATGCTTAATCAGTGAG
GCACCTATCTCAGCGATCTGTCTATTTCGTTCATCCATAGTTGCCTGACTCCCCGTCGTGTAGATAACTA
CGATACGGGAGGGCTTACCATCTGGCCCCAGTGCTGCAATGATACCGCGAGACCCACGCTCACCGGCTCC
AGATTTATCAGCAATAAACCAGCCAGCCGGAAGGGCCGAGCGCAGAAGTGGTCCTGCAACTTTATCCGCC
TCCATCCAGTCTATTAATTGTTGCCGGGAAGCTAGAGTAAGTAGTTCGCCAGTTAATAGTTTGCGCAACG
TTGTTGCCATTGCTACAGGCATCGTGGTGTCACGCTCGTCGTTTGGTATGGCTTCATTCAGCTCCGGTTC
CCAACGATCAAGGCGAGTTACATGATCCCCCATGTTGTGCAAAAAAGCGGTTAGCTCCTTCGGTCCTCCG
ATCGTTGTCAGAAGTAAGTTGGCCGCAGTGTTATCACTCATGGTTATGGCAGCACTGCATAATTCTCTTA
CTGTCATGCCATCCGTAAGATGCTTTTCTGTGACTGGTGAGTACTCAACCAAGTCATTCTGAGAATAGTG
TATGCGGCGACCGAGTTGCTCTTGCCCGGCGTCAATACGGGATAATACCGCGCCACATAGCAGAACTTTA
AAAGTGCTCATCATTGGAAAACGTTCTTCGGGGCGAAAACTCTCAAGGATCTTACCGCTGTTGAGATCCA
GTTCGATGTAACCCACTCGTGCACCCAACTGATCTTCAGCATCTTTTACTTTCACCAGCGTTTCTGGGTG
AGCAAAAACAGGAAGGCAAAATGCCGCAAAAAAGGGAATAAGGGCGACACGGAAATGTTGAATACTCATA
CTCTTCCTTTTTCAATATTATTGAAGCATTTATCAGGGTTATTGTCTCATGAGCGGATACATATTTGAAT
GTATTTAGAAAAATAAACAAATAGGGGTTCCGCGCACATTTCCCCGAAAAGTGCCACCTGACGTCGACGG
ATCGGGAGATCTCCCGATCCCCTATGGTGCACTCTCAGTACAATCTGCTCTGATGCCGCATAGTTAAGCC
AGTATCTGCTCCCTGCTTGTGTGTTGGAGGTCGCTGAGTAGTGCGCGAGCAAAATTTAAGCTACAACAAG
GCAAGGCTTGACCGACAATTGCATGAAGAATCTGCTTAGGGTTAGGCGTTTTGCGCTGCTTCGCGATGTA
CGGGCCAGATATACGCGTT
Features (pLannotate 1.2.2; 19 found; start..end, strand, type, name):
      1..380     +  enhancer       CMV enhancer: human cytomegalovirus immediate early enhancer
    381..584     +  promoter       CMV promoter: human cytomegalovirus (CMV) immediate early promoter
    580..613     +  LTR            5' LTR (truncated) (fragment): truncated 5' long terminal repeat (LTR) from HIV-1
    629..647     +  promoter       T7 promoter: promoter for bacteriophage T7 RNA polymerase
   2067..2085    -  promoter       SP6 promoter: promoter for bacteriophage SP6 RNA polymerase
   2111..2335    +  polyA_signal   bGH poly(A) signal: bovine growth hormone polyadenylation signal
   2339..2360    +  promoter       SV40 promoter (fragment): SV40 enhancer and early promoter
   2381..2809    +  rep_origin     f1 ori (sequence partly withheld): f1 bacteriophage origin of replication; arrow indicates direction of (+) strand synthesis
   2823..3152    +  promoter       SV40 promoter: SV40 enhancer and early promoter
   3165..3323    +  CDS            ble (fragment): BLE_KLEPN - Experimental evidence at protein level: Swiss-Prot protein existence level 1. Binding protein with a strong affinity to the bleomycin family of antibiotics. Binds to CL990; an antimitotic-antibiotic compound. From Klebsiella pneumoniae.
   3318..3439    +  polyA_signal   SV40 poly(A) signal: SV40 polyadenylation signal
   3512..3528    -  protein_bind   lac operator: The lac repressor binds to the lac operator to inhibit transcription in E. coli. This inhibition can be relieved by adding lactose or isopropyl-β-D-thiogalactopyranoside (IPTG). lac repressor encoded by lacI
   3536..3566    -  promoter       lac promoter: promoter for the E. coli lac operon
   3581..3602    -  protein_bind   CAP binding site: CAP binding activates transcription in the presence of cAMP. E. coli catabolite activator protein
   3615..3707    -  CDS            lacI (fragment): lac repressor; lacI; The lac repressor binds to the lac operator to inhibit transcription in E. coli. This inhibition can be relieved by adding lactose or isopropyl-β-D-thiogalactopyranoside (IPTG).
   3890..4478    -  rep_origin     ori: high-copy-number ColE1/pMB1/pBR322/pUC origin of replication
   4649..5509    -  CDS            AmpR: β-lactamase; bla; confers resistance to ampicillin, carbenicillin, and related antibiotics
   5510..5614    -  promoter       AmpR promoter: bla
   5673..5725    -  misc_feature   bom (fragment): basis of mobility region from pBR322
