[The description below was written by a language model from this plasmid's Addgene catalogue record and pLannotate feature annotations shown in this document.]
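Description:
pCMV-MarsTigger1c is a 5,879 nt mammalian expression plasmid that produces the MarsTigger1c DNA transposase from the human cytomegalovirus immediate-early enhancer and promoter. It is built on a pCMV backbone whose layout resembles common pcDNA-type vectors. It is propagated in E. coli through a high-copy ColE1/pUC-type origin and selected with ampicillin through the β-lactamase gene and its native promoter. An f1 phage origin is also present, along with small remnants of lac regulatory sequences and a pBR322 bom fragment that have no evident role in the construct's use.

The transposase coding sequence, listed as synthetic, was not itself recognised by the automated annotation. It presumably occupies the unannotated stretch of roughly 1.4 kb between the T7 promoter, just downstream of CMV, and the reverse-oriented SP6 promoter. The bovine growth hormone polyadenylation signal follows to terminate and process the transcript. The flanking phage promoters could serve for in vitro transcription or as sequencing primer sites. The restriction sites used for cloning are not recorded, and no epitope tag or reporter is annotated. Downstream, an SV40 early promoter and SV40 poly(A) signal flank only a short fragment of a bleomycin-resistance (ble) gene, so a functional mammalian selection marker appears to be absent. The plasmid is therefore best regarded as a transient expression vector.

The construct comes from a survey that tested many DNA transposons for activity in human cells. Its likely role is as the helper plasmid that supplies transposase in trans, co-transfected with a donor carrying the matching transposon ends, which are not part of this plasmid.
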