Addgene plasmid #217213: pCMV-MarsTigger1c
Purpose: Mammalian expression vector for expression of MarsTigger1c transposase (CMV promoter)
Depositing lab: Yong E Zhang. Depositing organization: Institute of Zoology, Chinese Academy of Sciences. Publication: Heterologous survey of 130 DNA transposons in human cells highlights their functional divergence and expands the genome engineering toolbox. Zhang T, Tan S, Tang N, Li Y, Zhang C, Sun J, Guo Y, Gao H, Cai Y, Sun W, Wang C, Fu L, Ma H, Wu Y, Hu X, Zhang X, Gee P, Yan W, Zhao Y, Chen Q, Guo B, Wang H, Zhang YE. Cell. 2024 Jul 11;187(14):3741-3760.e30. doi: 10.1016/j.cell.2024.05.007. Epub 2024 Jun 5. PubMed 38843831.
Backbone
  Vector backbone: pCMV
  Vector type: Mammalian Expression
Growth in bacteria
  Bacterial resistance: Ampicillin, 100 μg/mL
  Growth temperature: 37°C
  Growth strain: DH5alpha
  Copy number: High Copy
Gene/Insert
  Gene/Insert name: MarsTigger1c transposase
  Species: Synthetic
  Cloning method: Restriction Enzyme; 5′ cloning site Unknown (unknown if destroyed); 3′ cloning site Unknown (unknown if destroyed)
Terms and licenses: Academic/Nonprofit Terms; Industry Terms: Not Available to Industry
How to cite: pCMV-MarsTigger1c was a gift from Yong E Zhang (Addgene plasmid # 217213 ; http://n2t.net/addgene:217213 ; RRID:Addgene_217213)
